>Addgene plasmid #104688 | pUG-UBC23 | depositor full sequence | sequence record 198517 | Full Sequence
GTGGCTCTTCAGTGGACGAAAGGGCCTCGTGATACGCCTATTTTTATAGGTTAATGTCATGATAATAATG
GTTTCTTAGACGTCAGGTGGCACTTTTCGGGGAAATGTGCGCGGAACCCCTATTTGTTTATTTTTCTAAA
TACATTCAAATATGTATCCGCTCATGAGACAATAACCCTGATAAATGCTTCAATAATATTGAAAAAGGAA
GAGTATGCGCTCACGCAACTGGTCCAGAACCTTGACCGAACGCAGCGGTGGTAACGGCGCAGTGGCGGTT
TTCATGGCTTGTTATGACTGTTTTTTTGGGGTACAGTCTATGCCTCGGGCATCCAAGCAGCAAGCGCGTT
ACGCCGTGGGTCGATGTTTGATGTTATGGAGCAGCAACGATGTTACGCAGCAGGGCAGTCGCCCTAAAAC
AAAGTTAAACATCATGAGGGAAGCGGTGATCGCCGAAGTATCGACTCAACTATCAGAGGTAGTTGGCGTC
ATCGAGCGCCATCTCGAACCGACGTTGCTGGCCGTACATTTGTACGGCTCCGCAGTGGATGGCGGCCTGA
AGCCACACAGCGATATTGATTTGCTGGTTACGGTGACCGTAAGGCTTGATGAAACAACGCGGCGAGCTTT
GATCAACGACCTTTTGGAAACTTCGGCTTCCCCTGGAGAGAGCGAGATTCTCCGCGCTGTAGAAGTCACC
ATTGTTGTGCACGACGACATCATTCCGTGGCGTTATCCAGCTAAGCGCGAACTGCAATTTGGAGAATGGC
AGCGCAATGACATTCTTGCAGGTATCTTCGAGCCAGCCACGATCGACATTGATCTGGCTATCTTGCTGAC
AAAAGCAAGAGAACATAGCGTTGCCTTGGTAGGTCCAGCGGCGGAGGAACTCTTTGATCCGGTTCCTGAA
CAGGATCTATTTGAGGCGCTAAATGAAACCTTAACGCTATGGAACTCGCCGCCCGACTGGGCTGGCGATG
AGCGAAATGTAGTGCTTACGTTGTCCCGCATTTGGTACAGCGCAGTAACCGGCAAAATCGCGCCGAAGGA
TGTCGCTGCCGACTGGGCAATGGAGCGCCTGCCGGCCCAGTATCAGCCCGTCATACTTGAAGCTAGACAG
GCTTATCTTGGACAAGAAGAAGATCGCTTGGCCTCGCGCGCAGATCAGTTGGAAGAATTTGTCCATTACG
TAAAAGGCGAGATCACCAAGGTAGTCGGCAAATAACTGTCAGACCAAGTTTACTCATATATACTTTAGAT
TGATTTAAAACTTCATTTTTAATTTAAAAGGATCTAGGTGAAGATCCTTTTTGATAATCTCATGACCAAA
ATCCCTTAACGTGAGTTTTCGTTCCACTGAGCGTCAGACCCCGTAGAAAAGATCAAAGGATCTTCTTGAG
ATCCTTTTTTTCTGCGCGTAATCTGCTGCTTGCAAACAAAAAAACCACCGCTACCAGCGGTGGTTTGTTT
GCCGGATCAAGAGCTACCAACTCTTTTTCCGAAGGTAACTGGCTTCAGCAGAGCGCAGATACCAAATACT
GTCCTTCTAGTGTAGCCGTAGTTAGGCCACCACTTCAAGAACTCTGTAGCACCGCCTACATACCTCGCTC
TGCTAATCCTGTTACCAGTGGCTGCTGCCAGTGGCGATAAGTCGTGTCTTACCGGGTTGGACTCAAGACG
ATAGTTACCGGATAAGGCGCAGCGGTCGGGCTGAACGGGGGGTTCGTGCACACAGCCCAGCTTGGAGCGA
ACGACCTACACCGAACTGAGATACCTACAGCGTGAGCTATGAGAAAGCGCCACGCTTCCCGAAGGGAGAA
AGGCGGACAGGTATCCGGTAAGCGGCAGGGTCGGAACAGGAGAGCGCACGAGGGAGCTTCCAGGGGGAAA
CGCCTGGTATCTTTATAGTCCTGTCGGGTTTCGCCACCTCTGACTTGAGCGTCGATTTTTGTGATGCTCG
TCAGGGGGGCGGAGCCTATGGAAAAACGCCAGCAACGCGGCCTTTTTACGGTTCCTGGCCTTTTGCTGGC
CTTTTGCTCACATGTTCTTTCCTGCGTTATCCCCTGATTCTGTGGATAACCGTATTACCGCCTTTGAGTG
AGCTGATACCGCTCGCCGCAGCCGAACGACCGAGCGCAGCGAGTCAGTGAGCGAGGAAGCGGAAGAGCGC
CCAATACGCAAACCGCCTCTCCCCGCGCGTTGGCCGATTCATTAATCACTCTGTGGTCTCAAATGGAGCA
TGAGCAAGATGACCCTGGTACATCAACAAATGTAGGGGTTGACTCGTCAGTTGATGATTCAATGGCAAGT
CTCTCTATATGTGATTCAGAGCATCCTAATATTTATCGACAAGATATTGTCAAAAACAAAAAGACCGGTA
GTGTTGGTGTTGTCAGCGAAGTAGCTGGTGATTCTGACTCTGATAGTGATATTAGTGATGAGGAAGAAGA
TGATGATGATGACGAAGATAATGATGATGATGATGAGGATGTAGAGGAAGGGAAAAAGGCTAGTGAAGAA
AATGTTGTTAATGGAGATGGCGAGAAAAAAGCTGATGGGAATTATAAATGTGGTGCACTTGAGGGAGATC
AGATTCGTGTGCTTTGGATGGATAACACTGAGCCTGTTCAAGATATTAATGATGTAACTGTTATAGACCG
TGGTTTCTTACATGGTGATTATGTTGCTTCTGCTTCTGAGCCTACTGGTCAGGTGGGAGTTGTTGTGGAT
GTTAACATATCAGTTGATTTGTTGGCTCCTGATGGTTCTATTCACAAGGACATCTCTACCAAGAATTTGA
AACGCGTCAGGGATTTTGCTGTTGGTGATTATGTGGTTCATGGTCCATGGCTAGGTAGAATCGATGATGT
GTTGGACAATGTGACTGTCTTATTTGATGATGGTTCCATGTGTAAAGTTCTACGTGTTGAACCTCTTCGA
CTTAAACCTATTCCGAAGAATAATCTTGAAGAAGATGCTAATTTTCCTTATTACCCAGGGCAGCGGGTTA
AAGCAAGCTCCTCTTCGGTTTTTAAGAATTCGCGGTGGTTATCTGGACTGTGGAAGCCTAATCGTTTAGA
AGGTACGGTGACCAAAGTTACTGCGGGATCAATTTTTGTCTACTGGATTGCCTCAGCTGGCTTTGGTCCA
GATTCTTCTGTTTCCCCACCTGAGGAGCAGAATCCAAGTAATTTGACATTGTTGTCATGTTTCACTCATG
CCAATTGGCAAGTGGGTGACTGGTGCCTTCTTCCATCTCTGAATCAATCTGCTACAATCCCCTTACACAA
GCATGTATCTAAATTAAGACTTTATGATTCCCAAGCTGATCGGCAACAGAAAATTGGGCGTGATTTAGAA
GATGTGCAAGATGAAGTAAGTGGAAAAGTTGAACCAGCTGGTATTACTGCTGAAGCTTTGCCAAAAGTAA
CTAGTGACGATCCTCCTCAAAGAAATCCTTCTGTTTCAAAGGAGCCTGTTCATGAGCCTTGGCCTCTCCA
TCGGAAGAAGATTCGCAAACTTGTTATCAGAAAGGACAAAAAGGTTAAGAAAAAAGAGGAAAGCTTTGAA
CAAGCTCTTTTGGTAGTTAATAGCAGAACACGCGTTGATGTATCCTGGCAGGATGGTACAATAGAATGTA
GACGGGAAGCGATAACATTGATTCCAATTGAGACTCCTGGTGATCATGAATTTGTCTCTGAGCAGTATGT
GGTAGAGAGGACCTCTGATGATGGTGATAACACAACTGAACCTAGACGTGCTGGCGTTGTAAAAAATGTC
AATGCAAAAGATCGTACTGCTTCTGTGAGGTGGCTAAATCCACTTCGAAGGGCAGAAGAACCCCGTGAGT
TTGAAAAGGAAGAAATTGTCAGTGTGTATGAGCTAGAGGGCCATCCAGATTATGACTACTGTTATGGGGA
TGTTGTTGTTCGCTTATCACCTATTGCCGTTGCGTTACCAGCATCTTCTCCCGGAAACTCTTTTGAGGAG
GCAACACAGCAAGACAATGGATACCAAGATTCAGAATCCCATCAAGAAGCTAAAATCCTTGTGGATAAGG
AAGAAAACGAGCCTAGTACGGACCTTTCAAAGCTCTCATGGGTTGGAAATATTACTGGCCTCAAGGATGG
TGATATTGAAGTAACATGGGCCGATGGAACAATATCAACGGTTGGCCCTCATGCAGTTTATGTAGTTGGA
CGCGATGATGATGATGAATCAGTTGCTGGAGAAAGTGAAACAAGTGATGCTGCTAGTTGGGAAACTTTAA
ACGATGATGATAGGGGTGCTCCTGAGATTCCTGAAGAGGACCTTGGAAGGAGTAGTTCCATTGAGGGAAA
CTCTGATGCAGATATCTACGCTGAGAATGATTCTGGGAGGAACGGTGCCCTAGCTCTTCCTCTGGCTGCA
ATCGAATTTGTGACTCGACTGGCTAGTGGAATCTTTTCGCGTGCAAGGAAATCTGTAGATTCTTCCAGTT
CTGATTACACGGTTGAAAATGTATATAAGCAAGCTGAATCGACCAACCCGTCCGATGAAACAGATTCCCT
TGATGACCCTAGTCCTTCAAAAGTTAATGTGACTGATAATTGCGAGTCAAAGGGCACTCAAGCAAATGCC
AAGAATATTTTGAGCGGGGAAACCTCTACATTTTTAGAAGATGAAGATAAGCCAGTACCTTCTGAAGGTG
ATAGTTGCAGTTTCAGACGCTTTGATATATCACAAGATCCTCTGGACCACCATTTCCTTGGCGTAGATGG
GCAGAAAACCAAAGAAAGACAGTGGTTCAAGAAGGTTGATCAAGACTGGAAAATACTTCAGAACAATCTT
CCAGATGGAATCTTTGTTCGAGCTTACGAAGATAGAATGGATCTCTTGAGGGCAGTAATAGTCGGGGCAT
TTGGAACACCATACCAAGATGGACTCTTCTTTTTTGATTTTCACCTTCCATCTGACTACCCTAGTGTGCC
ACCGTCGGCATATTATCATTCTGGTGGATGGAGGTTAAACCCCAATCTGTACGAAGAAGGCAAAGTCTGT
CTTAGCCTTCTCAATACCTGGACAGGCAGGGGAAATGAAGTCTGGGATCCCAAATCATCTAGCATCCTTC
AAGTTCTTGTTTCACTCCAGGGATTGGTGTTGAATTCAAAGCCTTATTTCAATGAAGCCGGGTATGATAA
GCAGGTCGGAACTGCGGAAGGAGAAAAAAACTCACTGGGATACAACGAGAATACTTTCTTGCTAAATTGT
AAAACCATGATGTATCTTATGCGGAAACCACCAAAGGATTTTGAAGAACTCATCAAAGATCATTTCAGAA
AACGCGGATATTACATTTTGAAGGCATGTGACGCCTACATGAAAGGATATCTCATAGGTTCCCTCACCAA
AGATGCCTCGGTTATCGATGAACGCAGCAGCGCTAATTCAACTTCAGTTGGTTTTAAGCTTATGCTGGCT
AAGATAGCACCAAAGCTTTTCTCAGCACTGAGCGAGGTAGGAGCTGACTGCAATGAATTCCAGCATCTGC
AGCAGCAATAAGCTTTGAGACCACGAA
Features (pLannotate 1.2.2; 7 found; start..end, strand, type, name):
    110..214     +  promoter       AmpR promoter: bla
    205..285     -  CDS            int (fragment): INT2_ECOLX - Protein inferred from homology: Swiss-Prot protein existence level 3. Putative integrase believed to be involved in the insertion of antibiotic resistance genes into plasmids and transposons. From Escherichia coli.
    371..427     +  CDS            GmR (fragment): gentamycin acetyltransferase; aacC1; confers resistance to gentamycin
    434..1222    +  CDS            aadA: S3AD_ECOLX - Experimental evidence at protein level: Swiss-Prot protein existence level 1. Mediates bacterial resistance to the antibiotics streptomycin and spectinomycin. From Escherichia coli.
   1396..1984    +  rep_origin     ori: high-copy-number ColE1/pMB1/pBR322/pUC origin of replication
   2167..2216    +  CDS            lacI (fragment): lac repressor; lacI; The lac repressor binds to the lac operator to inhibit transcription in E. coli. This inhibition can be relieved by adding lactose or isopropyl-β-D-thiogalactopyranoside (IPTG).
   2233..5538    +  CDS            UBC23: UBC23_ARATH - Experimental evidence at protein level: Swiss-Prot protein existence level 1. Accepts the ubiquitin from the E1 complex and catalyzes its covalent attachment to other proteins. From Arabidopsis thaliana (Mouse-ear cress).
