>Addgene plasmid #104688 | pUG-UBC23 | addgene full sequence | sequence record 220384 | Addgene NGS Result
CTCTGACTTGAGCGTCGATTTTTGTGATGCTCGTCAGGGGGGCGGAGCCTATGGAAAAACGCCAGCAACG
CGGCCTTTTTACGGTTCCTGGCCTTTTGCTGGCCTTTTGCTCACATGTTCTTTCCTGCGTTATCCCCTGA
TTCTGTGGATAACCGTATTACCGCCTTTGAGTGAGCTGATACCGCTCGCCGCAGCCGAACGACCGAGCGC
AGCGAGTCAGTGAGCGAGGAAGCGGAAGAGCGCCCAATACGCAAACCGCCTCTCCCCGCGCGTTGGCCGA
TTCATTAATCACTCTGTGGTCTCAAATGGAGCATGAGCAAGATGACCCTGGTACATCAACAAATGTAGGG
GTTGACTCGTCAGTTGATGATTCAATGGCAAGTCTCTCTATATGTGATTCAGAGCATCCTAATATTTATC
GACAAGATATTGTCAAAAACAAAAAGACCGGTAGTGTTGGTGTTGTCAGCGAAGTAGCTGGTGATTCTGA
CTCTGATAGTGATATTAGTGATGAGGAAGAAGATGATGATGATGACGAAGATAATGATGATGATGATGAG
GATGTAGAGGAAGGGAAAAAGGCTAGTGAAGAAAATGTTGTTAATGGAGATGGCGAGAAAAAAGCTGATG
GGAATTATAAATGTGGTGCACTTGAGGGAGATCAGATTCGTGTGCTTTGGATGGATAACACTGAGCCTGT
TCAAGATATTAATGATGTAACTGTTATAGACCGTGGTTTCTTACATGGTGATTATGTTGCTTCTGCTTCT
GAGCCTACTGGTCAGGTGGGAGTTGTTGTGGATGTTAACATATCAGTTGATTTGTTGGCTCCTGATGGTT
CTATTCACAAGGACATCTCTACCAAGAATTTGAAACGCGTCAGGGATTTTGCTGTTGGTGATTATGTGGT
TCATGGTCCATGGCTAGGTAGAATCGATGATGTGTTGGACAATGTGACTGTCTTATTTGATGATGGTTCC
ATGTGTAAAGTTCTACGTGTTGAACCTCTTCGACTTAAACCTATTCCGAAGAATAATCTTGAAGAAGATG
CTAATTTTCCTTATTACCCAGGGCAGCGGGTTAAAGCAAGCTCCTCTTCGGTTTTTAAGAATTCGCGGTG
GTTATCTGGACTGTGGAAGCCTAATCGTTTAGAAGGTACGGTGACCAAAGTTACTGCGGGATCAATTTTT
GTCTACTGGATTGCCTCAGCTGGCTTTGGTCCAGATTCTTCTGTTTCCCCACCTGAGGAGCAGAATCCAA
GTAATTTGACATTGTTGTCATGTTTCACTCATGCCAATTGGCAAGTGGGTGACTGGTGCCTTCTTCCATC
TCTGAATCAATCTGCTACAATCCCCTTACACAAGCATGTATCTAAATTAAGACTTTATGATTCCCAAGCT
GATCGGCAACAGAAAATTGGGCGTGATTTAGAAGATGTGCAAGATGAAGTAAGTGGAAAAGTTGAACCAG
CTGGTATTACTGCTGAAGCTTTGCCAAAAGTAACTAGTGACGATCCTCCTCAAAGAAATCCTTCTGTTTC
AAAGGAGCCTGTTCATGAGCCTTGGCCTCTCCATCGGAAGAAGATTCGCAAACTTGTTATCAGAAAGGAC
AAAAAGGTTAAGAAAAAAGAGGAAAGCTTTGAACAAGCTCTTTTGGTAGTTAATAGCAGAACACGCGTTG
ATGTATCCTGGCAGGATGGTACAATAGAATGTAGACGGGAAGCGATAACATTGATTCCAATTGAGACTCC
TGGTGATCATGAATTTGTCTCTGAGCAGTATGTGGTAGAGAGGACCTCTGATGATGGTGATAACACAACT
GAACCTAGACGTGCTGGCGTTGTAAAAAATGTCAATGCAAAAGATCGTACTGCTTCTGTGAGGTGGCTAA
ATCCACTTCGAAGGGCAGAAGAACCCCGTGAGTTTGAAAAGGAAGAAATTGTCAGTGTGTATGAGCTAGA
GGGCCATCCAGATTATGACTACTGTTATGGGGATGTTGTTGTTCGCTTATCACCTATTGCCGTTGCGTTA
CCAGCATCTTCTCCCGGAAACTCTTTTGAGGAGGCAACACAGCAAGACAATGGATACCAAGATTCAGAAT
CCCATCAAGAAGCTAAAATCCTTGTGGATAAGGAAGAAAACGAGCCTAGTACGGACCTTTCAAAGCTCTC
ATGGGTTGGAAATATTACTGGCCTCAAGGATGGTGATATTGAAGTAACATGGGCCGATGGAACAATATCA
ACGGTTGGCCCTCATGCAGTTTATGTAGTTGGACGCGATGATGATGATGAATCAGTTGCTGGAGAAAGTG
AAACAAGTGATGCTGCTAGTTGGGAAACTTTAAACGATGATGATAGGGGTGCTCCTGAGATTCCTGAAGA
GGACCTTGGAAGGAGTAGTTCCATTGAGGGAAACTCTGATGCAGATATCTACGCTGAGAATGATTCTGGG
AGGAACGGTGCCCTAGCTCTTCCTCTGGCTGCAATCGAATTTGTGACTCGACTGGCTAGTGGAATCTTTT
CGCGTGCAAGGAAATCTGTAGATTCTTCCAGTTCTGATTACACGGTTGAAAATGTATATAAGCAAGCTGA
ATCGACCAACCCGTCCGATGAAACAGATTCCCTTGATGACCCTAGTCCTTCAAAAGTTAATGTGACTGAT
AATTGCGAGTCAAAGGGCACTCAAGCAAATGCCAAGAATATTTTGAGCGGGGAAACCTCTACATTTTTAG
AAGATGAAGATAAGCCAGTACCTTCTGAAGGTGATAGTTGCAGTTTCAGACGCTTTGATATATCACAAGA
TCCTCTGGACCACCATTTCCTTGGCGTAGATGGGCAGAAAACCAAAGAAAGACAGTGGTTCAAGAAGGTT
GATCAAGACTGGAAAATACTTCAGAACAATCTTCCAGATGGAATCTTTGTTCGAGCTTACGAAGATAGAA
TGGATCTCTTGAGGGCAGTAATAGTCGGGGCATTTGGAACACCATACCAAGATGGACTCTTCTTTTTTGA
TTTTCACCTTCCATCTGACTACCCTAGTGTGCCACCGTCGGCATATTATCATTCTGGTGGATGGAGGTTA
AACCCCAATCTGTACGAAGAAGGCAAAGTCTGTCTTAGCCTTCTCAATACCTGGACAGGCAGGGGAAATG
AAGTCTGGGATCCCAAATCATCTAGCATCCTTCAAGTTCTTGTTTCACTCCAGGGATTGGTGTTGAATTC
AAAGCCTTATTTCAATGAAGCCGGGTATGATAAGCAGGTCGGAACTGCGGAAGGAGAAAAAAACTCACTG
GGATACAACGAGAATACTTTCTTGCTAAATTGTAAAACCATGATGTATCTTATGCGGAAACCACCAAAGG
ATTTTGAAGAACTCATCAAAGATCATTTCAGAAAACGCGGATATTACATTTTGAAGGCATGTGACGCCTA
CATGAAAGGATATCTCATAGGTTCCCTCACCAAAGATGCCTCGGTTATCGATGAACGCAGCAGCGCTAAT
TCAACTTCAGTTGGTTTTAAGCTTATGCTGGCTAAGATAGCACCAAAGCTTTTCTCAGCACTGAGCGAGG
TAGGAGCTGACTGCAATGAATTCCAGCATCTGCAGCAGCAATAAGCTTTGAGACCACGAAGTGGCTCTTC
AGTGGACGAAAGGGCCTCGTGATACGCCTATTTTTATAGGTTAATGTCATGATAATAATGGTTTCTTAGA
CGTCAGGTGGCACTTTTCGGGGAAATGTGCGCGGAACCCCTATTTGTTTATTTTTCTAAATACATTCAAA
TATGTATCCGCTCATGAGACAATAACCCTGATAAATGCTTCAATAATATTGAAAAAGGAAGAGTATGCGC
TCACGCAACTGGTCCAGAACCTTGACCGAACGCAGCGGTGGTAACGGCGCAGTGGCGGTTTTCATGGCTT
GTTATGACTGTTTTTTTTTGGGGTACAGTCTATGCCTCGGGCATCCAAGCAGCAAGCGCGTTACGCCGTG
GGTCGATGTTTGATGTTATGGAGCAGCAACGATGTTACGCAGCAGGGCAGTCGCCCTAAAACAAAGTTAA
ACATCATGAGGGAAGCGGTGATCGCCGAAGTATCGACTCAACTATCAGAGGTAGTTGGCGTCATCGAGCG
CCATCTCGAACCGACGTTGCTGGCCGTACATTTGTACGGCTCCGCAGTGGATGGCGGCCTGAAGCCACAC
AGCGATATTGATTTGCTGGTTACGGTGACCGTAAGGCTTGATGAAACAACGCGGCGAGCTTTGATCAACG
ACCTTTTGGAAACTTCGGCTTCCCCTGGAGAGAGCGAGATTCTCCGCGCTGTAGAAGTCACCATTGTTGT
GCACGACGACATCATTCCGTGGCGTTATCCAGCTAAGCGCGAACTGCAATTTGGAGAATGGCAGCGCAAT
GACATTCTTGCAGGTATCTTCGAGCCAGCCACGATCGACATTGATCTGGCTATCTTGCTGACAAAAGCAA
GAGAACATAGCGTTGCCTTGGTAGGTCCAGCGGCGGAGGAACTCTTTGATCCGGTTCCTGAACAGGATCT
ATTTGAGGCGCTAAATGAAACCTTAACGCTATGGAACTCGCCGCCCGACTGGGCTGGCGATGAGCGAAAT
GTAGTGCTTACGTTGTCCCGCATTTGGTACAGCGCAGTAACCGGCAAAATCGCGCCGAAGGATGTCGCTG
CCGACTGGGCAATGGAGCGCCTGCCGGCCCAGTATCAGCCCGTCATACTTGAAGCTAGACAGGCTTATCT
TGGACAAGAAGAAGATCGCTTGGCCTCGCGCGCAGATCAGTTGGAAGAATTTGTCCATTACGTAAAAGGC
GAGATCACCAAGGTAGTCGGCAAATAACTGTCAGACCAAGTTTACTCATATATACTTTAGATTGATTTAA
AACTTCATTTTTAATTTAAAAGGATCTAGGTGAAGATCCTTTTTGATAATCTCATGACCAAAATCCCTTA
ACGTGAGTTTTCGTTCCACTGAGCGTCAGACCCCGTAGAAAAGATCAAAGGATCTTCTTGAGATCCTTTT
TTTCTGCGCGTAATCTGCTGCTTGCAAACAAAAAAACCACCGCTACCAGCGGTGGTTTGTTTGCCGGATC
AAGAGCTACCAACTCTTTTTCCGAAGGTAACTGGCTTCAGCAGAGCGCAGATACCAAATACTGTTCTTCT
AGTGTAGCCGTAGTTAGGCCACCACTTCAAGAACTCTGTAGCACCGCCTACATACCTCGCTCTGCTAATC
CTGTTACCAGTGGCTGCTGCCAGTGGCGATAAGTCGTGTCTTACCGGGTTGGACTCAAGACGATAGTTAC
CGGATAAGGCGCAGCGGTCGGGCTGAACGGGGGGTTCGTGCACACAGCCCAGCTTGGAGCGAACGACCTA
CACCGAACTGAGATACCTACAGCGTGAGCTATGAGAAAGCGCCACGCTTCCCGAAGGGAGAAAGGCGGAC
AGGTATCCGGTAAGCGGCAGGGTCGGAACAGGAGAGCGCACGAGGGAGCTTCCAGGGGGAAACGCCTGGT
ATCTTTATAGTCCTGTCGGGTTTCGCCAC
Features (pLannotate 1.2.2; 7 found; start..end, strand, type, name):
    240..289     +  CDS            lacI (fragment): lac repressor; lacI; The lac repressor binds to the lac operator to inhibit transcription in E. coli. This inhibition can be relieved by adding lactose or isopropyl-β-D-thiogalactopyranoside (IPTG).
    306..3611    +  CDS            UBC23: UBC23_ARATH - Experimental evidence at protein level: Swiss-Prot protein existence level 1. Accepts the ubiquitin from the E1 complex and catalyzes its covalent attachment to other proteins. From Arabidopsis thaliana (Mouse-ear cress).
   3740..3844    +  promoter       AmpR promoter: bla
   3835..3915    -  CDS            int (fragment): INT2_ECOLX - Protein inferred from homology: Swiss-Prot protein existence level 3. Putative integrase believed to be involved in the insertion of antibiotic resistance genes into plasmids and transposons. From Escherichia coli.
   4003..4059    +  CDS            GmR (fragment): gentamycin acetyltransferase; aacC1; confers resistance to gentamycin
   4066..4854    +  CDS            aadA: S3AD_ECOLX - Experimental evidence at protein level: Swiss-Prot protein existence level 1. Mediates bacterial resistance to the antibiotics streptomycin and spectinomycin. From Escherichia coli.
   5028..57      +  rep_origin     ori (across the origin): high-copy-number ColE1/pMB1/pBR322/pUC origin of replication
