[The description below was written by a language model from this plasmid's Addgene catalogue record and pLannotate feature annotations shown in this document.]
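Description:
pUG-UBC23 is a Golden Gate/MoClo-style cloning module from the UbiGate toolbox, a synthetic biology parts collection for reconstituting and analysing ubiquitination. It is built on the small pICH41308 backbone (about 2.25 kb) and is not an expression vector. No promoter or terminator is annotated around the insert, so the plasmid serves to store a standardised coding part. It replicates in E. coli from a high-copy ColE1/pUC-type origin and is selected with spectinomycin through the aadA gene, which lies downstream of an annotated bla (AmpR) promoter. The short int, GmR and lacI fragments in the feature tables appear to be non-functional remnants surrounding the resistance cassette and the cloning site.

The insert is the coding sequence of Arabidopsis thaliana UBC23 (AT2G16920, also known as PFU2, a PHO2-family member). This is a large ubiquitin-conjugating (E2) enzyme that accepts ubiquitin from the E1 and catalyses its attachment to other proteins. The insert is about 3.3 kb, and its internal BpiI and BsaI recognition sites were removed by point mutation so that it can be used in Type IIS assembly. It was cloned using BpiI, and those sites were destroyed in the process. According to the depositor, the insert is released with BsaI and moved into a Level 1 vector, where it would be joined to other modules, such as promoters, tags and terminators, to form a transcription unit. No tags or fusion partners are annotated on the insert.

The depositor sequence and the repository's sequencing result show the same seven features in the same order. They differ only in their start point and by two nucleotides in total length.
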