Addgene plasmid #104688: pUG-UBC23
Purpose: Cloning Module
Depositing lab: Marco Trujillo. Depositing organization: Leibniz Institute of Plant Biochemistry (IPB). Publication: UbiGate: a synthetic biology toolbox to analyse ubiquitination. Kowarschik K, Hoehenwarter W, Marillonnet S, Trujillo M. New Phytol. 2018 Mar;217(4):1749-1763. doi: 10.1111/nph.14900. Epub 2017 Nov 30. PubMed 29194629.
Backbone
  Vector backbone: pICH41308
  Backbone manufacturer: self-made
  Backbone size w/o insert (bp): 2251
  Vector type: Synthetic Biology
Growth in bacteria
  Bacterial resistance: Spectinomycin, 50 μg/mL
  Growth temperature: 37°C
  Growth strain: DH5alpha
  Copy number: High Copy
Gene/Insert
  Gene/Insert name: AtUBC23 (alt name: AT2G16920)
  Species: A. thaliana (mustard weed)
  Insert size (bp): 3314
  Mutation: BpiI/BsaI sites removed by point-mutation
  Entrez Gene: UBC23 (a.k.a. F12A24.10, F12A24_10, PFU2, PHO2 FAMILY UBIQUITIN CONJUGATION ENZYME 2, UBC23, UBIQUITIN-CONJUGATING ENZYME 23)
  Cloning method: Restriction Enzyme; 5′ cloning site BpiI (destroyed during cloning); 3′ cloning site BpiI (destroyed during cloning)
  Sequencing primers: 5′ moclof, agcgaggaagcggaagagcg; 3′ moclor, gccacctgacgtctaagaaacc
Terms and licenses: Academic/Nonprofit Terms; Industry Terms: Not Available to Industry
Depositor comments: release insert with BsaI and clone to Level 1 cloning vector
How to cite: pUG-UBC23 was a gift from Marco Trujillo (Addgene plasmid # 104688 ; http://n2t.net/addgene:104688 ; RRID:Addgene_104688)
